>Addgene plasmid #239482 | MQ1v-dCas9 (M14) | addgene full sequence | sequence record 481925 | Addgene NGS Result
AGCTTGCATGCCTGCAGGTCGACTCTAGACCCGGGGATATATTACTCAACTTTTGATTCGCTATTTGCTG
TGCACCTGTGGCGTTCATCACATCTTTTGTGACACTGTTTGCACTGGTCATTGCTATTACAAAGGACCTT
CCTGATGTTGAAGGAGATCGAAAGTAAGTAACTGCACGCATAACCATTTTCTTTCCGCTCTTTGGCTCAA
TCCATTTGACAGTCAAAGACAATGTTTAACCAGCTCCGTTTGATATATTGTCTTTATGTGTTTGTTCAAG
CATGTTTAGTTAATCATGCCTTTGATTGATCTTGAATAGGTTCCAAATATCAACCCTGGCAACAAAACTT
GGAGTGAGAAACATTGCATTCCTCGGTTCTGGACTTCTGCTAGTAAATTATGTTTCAGCCATATCACTAG
CTTTCTACATGCCTCAGGTGAATTCATCTATTTCCGTCTTAACTATTTCGGTTAATTAAAGCACGAACAC
CATTACTGCATGTAGAAGCTTGATAAACTATCGCCACCAATTTATTTTTGTTGCGATATTGTTACTTTCC
TCAGTATGCAGCTTTGAAAAGACCAACCCTCTTATCCTTTAACAATGAACAGGTTTTTAGAGGTAGCTTG
ATGATTCCTGCACATGTGATCTTGGCTTCAGGCTTAATTTTCCAGGTAAAGCATTATGAGATACTCTTAT
ATCTCTTACATACTTTTGAGATAATGCACAAGAACTTCATAACTATATGCTTTAGTTTCTGCATTTGACA
CTGCCAAATTCATTAATCTCTAATATCTTTGTTGTTGATCTTTGGTAGACATGGGTACTAGAAAAAGCAA
ACTACACCAAGGTAAAATACTTTTGTACAAACATAAACTCGTTATCACGGAACATCAATGGAGTGTATAT
CTAACGGAGTGTAGAAACATTTGATTATTGCAGGAAGCTATCTCAGGATATTATCGGTTTATATGGAATC
TCTTCTACGCAGAGTATCTGTTATTCCCCTTCCTCTAGCTTTCAATTTCATGGTGAGGATATGCAGTTTT
CTTTGTATATCATTCTTCTTCTTCTTTGTAGCTTGGAGTCAAAATCGGTTCCTTCATGTACATACATCAA
GGATATGTCCTTCTGAATTTTTATATCTTGCAATAAAAATGCTTGTACCAATTGAAACACCAGCTTTTTG
AGTTCTATGATCACTGACTTGGTTCTAACCAAAAAAAAAAAAAATGTTTAATTTACATATCTAAAAGTAG
GTTTAGGGAAACCTAAACAGTAAAATATTTGTATATTATTCGAATTTCACTCATCATAAAAACTTAAATT
GCACCATAAAATTTTGTTTTACTATTAATGATGTAATTTGTGTAACTTAAGATAAAAATAATATTCCGTA
AGTTAACCGGCTAAAACCACGTATAAACCAGGGAACCTGTTAAACCGGTTCTTTACTGGATAAAGAAATG
AAAGCCCATGTAGACAGCTCCATTAGAGCCCAAACCCTAAATTTCTCATCTATATAAAAGGAGTGACATT
AGGGTTTTTGTTCGTCCTCTTAAAGCTTCTCGTTTTCTCTGCCGTCTCTCTCATTCGCGCGACGCAAACG
ATCTTCAGGTGATCTTCTTTCTCCAAATCCTCTCTCATAACTCTGATTTCGTACTTGTGTATTTGAGCTC
ACGCTCTGTTTCTCTCACCACAGCCATGGCTAGAGATTCTAAGGTTGAGAACAAGACTAAGAAATTGAGA
GTTTTCGAAGCTTTCGCTGGAATTGGTGCTCAGAGAAAGGCTCTTGAGAAAGTTAGAAAAGATGAGTATG
AAATCGTTGGATTGGCTGAATGGTACGTTCCTGCTATCGTTATGTACCAAGCTATCCATAACAACTTCCA
TACTAAGCTTGAGTACAAGTCTGTTTCTAGAGAAGAGATGATCGATTACCTTGAAAACAAGACATTGTCT
TGGAACTCTAAGAACCCAGTTTCTAACGGATACTGGAAGAGAAAGAAAGATGATGAGCTTAAGATCATCT
ACAACGCTATCAAGTTGTCTGAGAAGGAGGGTAACATCTTCGATATCAGAGATCTTTACAAGAGAACTTT
GAAGAACATCGATCTTTTGACATACTCTTTCCCTTGTCAAGATCTTTCTCAGTTGGGAATCCAAAAGGGT
ATGAAAAGAGGATCTGGTACTAGATCTGGACTTTTGTGGGAAATTGAAAGAGCTCTTGATTCTACAGAGA
AGAACGATTTGCCAAAGTACCTTTTGATGGAAAACGTTGGTGCTCTTTTGCATAAGAAAAATGAAGAGGA
ATTGAACCAATGGAAGCAGAAACTTGAGTCTTTGGGATACCAGAATTCTATTGAAGTTCTTAACGCTGCT
GATTTTGGTTCTTCTCAAGCTAGAAGAAGAGTTTTCATGATCTCTACTCTTAATGAGTTCGTTGAATTGC
CTAAGGGTGATAAGAAGCCAAAGTCTATCAAGAAAGTTCTTAACAAGATCGTTTCTGAGAAGGATATCCT
TAACAACCTTTTGAAGTACAACTTGACTGAATTCAAGAAAACAAAGTCTAACATCAACAAGGCTTCTTTG
ATCGGATACTCTAAATTTAACTCTGAGGGTTATGTTTACGATCCTGAATTCACAGGACCAACTCTTACAG
CTTCTGGTGCTAATTCTAGAATCAAGATCAAGGATGGATCTAACATCAGAAAGATGAACTCTGATGAGAC
TTTTCTTTACATCGGATTCGATTCTCAGGATGGAAAGAGAGTTAACGAGATCGAATTCTTGACAGAAAAC
CAAAAGATCTTCGTTTGTGGTAACTCTATCTCTGTTGAGGTTCTTGAAGCTATTATCGATAAAATCGGAG
GTCCTTCTGGAGGGCCGAGCTCTGGCGCACCCCCACCAAGTGGAGGGTCTCCTGCCGGGTCCCCAACATC
TACTGAAGAAGGCACCAGCGAATCCGCAACGCCCGAGTCAGGCCCTGGTACATCCACAGAACCATCTGAA
GGTAGTGCGCCTGGTTCCCCAGCTGGAAGCCCTACTTCCACCGAAGAAGGCACGTCAACCGAACCAAGTG
AAGGATCTGCCCCTGGGACCAGCACTGAACCATCTGAGCCAAAAAAGAAGAGAAAGGTAATGGACAAGAA
GTACAGCATCGGCCTGGCCATCGGCACCAACTCTGTGGGCTGGGCCGTGATCACCGACGAGTACAAGGTG
CCCAGCAAGAAATTCAAGGTGCTGGGCAACACCGACCGGCACAGCATCAAGAAGAACCTGATCGGCGCCC
TGCTGTTCGACAGCGGAGAAACAGCCGAGGCCACCCGGCTGAAGAGAACCGCCAGAAGAAGATACACCAG
ACGGAAGAACCGGATCTGCTATCTGCAAGAGATCTTCAGCAACGAGATGGCCAAGGTGGACGACAGCTTC
TTCCACAGACTGGAAGAGTCCTTCCTGGTGGAAGAGGATAAGAAGCACGAGCGGCACCCCATCTTCGGCA
ACATCGTGGACGAGGTGGCCTACCACGAGAAGTACCCCACCATCTACCACCTGAGAAAGAAACTGGTGGA
CAGCACCGACAAGGCCGACCTGCGGCTGATCTATCTGGCCCTGGCCCACATGATCAAGTTCCGGGGCCAC
TTCCTGATCGAGGGCGACCTGAACCCCGACAACAGCGACGTGGACAAGCTGTTCATCCAGCTGGTGCAGA
CCTACAACCAGCTGTTCGAGGAAAACCCCATCAACGCCAGCGGCGTGGACGCCAAGGCCATCCTGTCTGC
CAGACTGAGCAAGAGCAGACGGCTGGAAAATCTGATCGCCCAGCTGCCCGGCGAGAAGAAGAATGGCCTG
TTCGGCAACCTGATTGCCCTGAGCCTGGGCCTGACCCCCAACTTCAAGAGCAACTTCGACCTGGCCGAGG
ATGCCAAACTGCAGCTGAGCAAGGACACCTACGACGACGACCTGGACAACCTGCTGGCCCAGATCGGCGA
CCAGTACGCCGACCTGTTTCTGGCCGCCAAGAACCTGTCCGACGCCATCCTGCTGAGCGACATCCTGAGA
GTGAACACCGAGATCACCAAGGCCCCCCTGAGCGCCTCTATGATCAAGAGATACGACGAGCACCACCAGG
ACCTGACCCTGCTGAAAGCTCTCGTGCGGCAGCAGCTGCCTGAGAAGTACAAAGAGATTTTCTTCGACCA
GAGCAAGAACGGCTACGCCGGCTACATCGATGGCGGAGCCAGCCAGGAAGAGTTCTACAAGTTCATCAAG
CCCATCCTGGAAAAGATGGACGGCACCGAGGAACTGCTCGTGAAGCTGAACAGAGAGGACCTGCTGCGGA
AGCAGCGGACCTTCGACAACGGCAGCATCCCCCACCAGATCCACCTGGGAGAGCTGCACGCCATTCTGCG
GCGGCAGGAAGATTTTTACCCATTCCTGAAGGACAACCGGGAAAAGATCGAGAAGATCCTGACCTTCCGC
ATCCCCTACTACGTGGGCCCTCTGGCCAGGGGAAACAGCAGATTCGCCTGGATGACCAGAAAGAGCGAGG
AAACCATCACCCCCTGGAACTTCGAGGAAGTGGTGGACAAGGGCGCCAGCGCCCAGAGCTTCATCGAGCG
GATGACCAACTTCGATAAGAACCTGCCCAACGAGAAGGTGCTGCCCAAGCACAGCCTGCTGTACGAGTAC
TTCACCGTGTACAACGAGCTGACCAAAGTGAAATACGTGACCGAGGGAATGAGAAAGCCCGCCTTCCTGA
GCGGCGAGCAGAAAAAAGCCATCGTGGACCTGCTGTTCAAGACCAACCGGAAAGTGACCGTGAAGCAGCT
GAAAGAGGACTACTTCAAGAAAATCGAGTGCTTCGACTCCGTGGAAATCTCCGGCGTGGAAGATCGGTTC
AACGCCTCCCTGGGCACATACCACGATCTGCTGAAAATTATCAAGGACAAGGACTTCCTGGACAATGAGG
AAAACGAGGACATTCTGGAAGATATCGTGCTGACCCTGACACTGTTTGAGGACAGAGAGATGATCGAGGA
ACGGCTGAAAACCTATGCCCACCTGTTCGACGACAAAGTGATGAAGCAGCTGAAGCGGCGGAGATACACC
GGCTGGGGCAGGCTGAGCCGGAAGCTGATCAACGGCATCCGGGACAAGCAGTCCGGCAAGACAATCCTGG
ATTTCCTGAAGTCCGACGGCTTCGCCAACAGAAACTTCATGCAGCTGATCCACGACGACAGCCTGACCTT
TAAAGAGGACATCCAGAAAGCCCAGGTGTCCGGCCAGGGCGATAGCCTGCACGAGCACATTGCCAATCTG
GCCGGCAGCCCCGCCATTAAGAAGGGCATCCTGCAGACAGTGAAGGTGGTGGACGAGCTCGTGAAAGTGA
TGGGCCGGCACAAGCCCGAGAACATCGTGATCGAAATGGCCAGAGAGAACCAGACCACCCAGAAGGGACA
GAAGAACAGCCGCGAGAGAATGAAGCGGATCGAAGAGGGCATCAAAGAGCTGGGCAGCCAGATCCTGAAA
GAACACCCCGTGGAAAACACCCAGCTGCAGAACGAGAAGCTGTACCTGTACTACCTGCAGAATGGGCGGG
ATATGTACGTGGACCAGGAACTGGACATCAACCGGCTGTCCGACTACGATGTGGACGCTATCGTGCCTCA
GAGCTTTCTGAAGGACGACTCCATCGATAACAAAGTGCTGACTCGGAGCGACAAGAACCGGGGCAAGAGC
GACAACGTGCCCTCCGAAGAGGTCGTGAAGAAGATGAAGAACTACTGGCGCCAGCTGCTGAATGCCAAGC
TGATTACCCAGAGGAAGTTCGACAATCTGACCAAGGCCGAGAGAGGCGGCCTGAGCGAACTGGATAAGGC
CGGCTTCATCAAGAGACAGCTGGTGGAAACCCGGCAGATCACAAAGCACGTGGCACAGATCCTGGACTCC
CGGATGAACACTAAGTACGACGAGAACGACAAACTGATCCGGGAAGTGAAAGTGATCACCCTGAAGTCCA
AGCTGGTGTCCGATTTCCGGAAGGATTTCCAGTTTTACAAAGTGCGCGAGATCAACAACTACCACCACGC
CCACGACGCCTACCTGAACGCCGTCGTGGGAACCGCCCTGATCAAAAAGTACCCTAAGCTGGAAAGCGAG
TTCGTGTACGGCGACTACAAGGTGTACGACGTGCGGAAGATGATCGCCAAGAGCGAGCAGGAAATCGGCA
AGGCTACCGCCAAGTACTTCTTCTACAGCAACATCATGAACTTTTTCAAGACCGAGATTACCCTGGCCAA
CGGCGAGATCCGGAAGCGGCCTCTGATCGAGACAAACGGCGAAACAGGCGAGATCGTGTGGGATAAGGGC
CGGGACTTTGCCACCGTGCGGAAAGTGCTGTCTATGCCCCAAGTGAATATCGTGAAAAAGACCGAGGTGC
AGACAGGCGGCTTCAGCAAAGAGTCTATCCTGCCCAAGAGGAACAGCGACAAGCTGATCGCCAGAAAGAA
GGACTGGGACCCTAAGAAGTACGGCGGCTTCGACAGCCCCACCGTGGCCTATTCTGTGCTGGTGGTGGCC
AAAGTGGAAAAGGGCAAGTCCAAGAAACTGAAGAGTGTGAAAGAGCTGCTGGGGATCACCATCATGGAAA
GAAGCAGCTTCGAGAAGAATCCCATCGACTTTCTGGAAGCCAAGGGCTACAAAGAAGTGAAAAAGGACCT
GATCATCAAGCTGCCTAAGTACTCCCTGTTCGAGCTGGAAAACGGCCGGAAGAGAATGCTGGCCTCTGCC
GGCGAACTGCAGAAGGGAAACGAACTGGCCCTGCCCTCCAAATATGTGAACTTCCTGTACCTGGCCAGCC
ACTATGAGAAGCTGAAGGGCTCCCCCGAGGATAATGAGCAGAAACAGCTGTTTGTGGAACAGCACAAACA
CTACCTGGACGAGATCATCGAGCAGATCAGCGAGTTCTCCAAGAGAGTGATCCTGGCCGACGCTAATCTG
GACAAGGTGCTGAGCGCCTACAACAAGCACAGAGACAAGCCTATCAGAGAGCAGGCCGAGAATATCATCC
ACCTGTTTACCCTGACCAATCTGGGAGCCCCTGCCGCCTTCAAGTACTTTGACACCACCATCGACCGGAA
GAGGTACACCAGCACCAAAGAGGTGCTGGACGCCACCCTGATCCACCAGAGCATCACCGGCCTGTACGAG
ACACGGATCGACCTGTCTCAGCTGGGAGGCGACGGTGGCGGAGGCTCGCCAAAGAAAAAACGAAAAGTAG
ATCCGAAAAAGAAGAGGAAGGTGGGAGGTAGTGGGGCTACTAACTTCAGCCTGCTGAAGCAGGCTGGAGA
CGTGGAGGAGAACCCTGGACCTAGCGAGCTGATTAAGGAGAACATGCACATGAAGCTGTACATGGAGGGC
ACCGTGGACAACCATCACTTCAAGTGCACATCCGAGGGCGAAGGCAAGCCCTACGAGGGCACCCAGACCA
TGAGAATCAAGGTGGTCGAGGGCGGCCCTCTCCCCTTCGCCTTCGACATCCTGGCTACTAGCTTCCTCTA
CGGCAGCAAGACCTTCATCAACCACACCCAGGGCATCCCCGACTTCTTCAAGCAGTCCTTCCCTGAGGGC
TTCACATGGGAGAGAGTCACCACATACGAAGACGGGGGCGTGCTGACCGCTACCCAGGACACCAGCCTCC
AGGACGGCTGCCTCATCTACAACGTCAAGATCAGAGGGGTGAACTTCACATCCAACGGCCCTGTGATGCA
GAAGAAAACACTCGGCTGGGAGGCCTTCACCGAGACGCTGTACCCCGCTGACGGCGGCCTGGAAGGCAGA
AACGACATGGCCCTGAAGCTCGTGGGCGGGAGCCATCTGATCGCAAACATCAAGACCACATATAGATCCA
AGAAACCCGCTAAGAACCTCAAGATGCCTGGCGTCTACTATGTGGACTACAGACTGGAAAGAATCAAGGA
GGCCAACAACGAGACCTACGTCGAGCAGCACGAGGTGGCAGTGGCCAGATACTGCGACCTCCCTAGCAAA
CTGGGGCACAAGCTTAATTAAGGATCCTGATTGATCGATAGAGCTCGAATTTCCCCGATCGTTCAAACAT
TTGGCAATAAAGTTTCTTAAGATTGAATCCTGTTGCCGGTCTTGCGATGATTATCATATAATTTCTGTTG
AATTACGTTAAGCATGTAATAATTAACATGTAATGCATGACGTTATTTATGAGATGGGTTTTTATGATTA
GAGTCCCGCAATTATACATTTAATACGCGATAGAAAACAAAATATAGCGCGCAAACTAGGATAAATTATC
GCGCGCGGTGTCATCTATGTTACTAGATCGGGGTACCGAGCTCGAATTCGTAATCATGTCATAGCTGTTT
CCTGTGTGAAATTGTTATCCGCTCACAATTCCACACAACATACGAGCCGGAAGCATAAAGTGTAAAGCCT
GGGGTGCCTAATGAGTGAGCTAACTCACATTAATTGCGTTGCGCTCACTGCCCGCTTTCCAGTCGGGAAA
CCTGTCGTGCCAGCTGCATTAATGAATCGGCCAACGCGCGGGGAGAGGCGGTTTGCGTATTGGCTAGAGC
AGCTTGCCAACATGGTGGAGCACGACACTCTCGTCTACTCCAAGAATATCAAAGATACAGTCTCAGAAGA
CCAAAGGGCTATTGAGACTTTTCAACAAAGGGTAATATCGGGAAACCTCCTCGGATTCCATTGCCCAGCT
ATCTGTCACTTCATCAAAAGGACAGTAGAAAAGGAAGGTGGCACCTACAAATGCCATCATTGCGATAAAG
GAAAGGCTATCGTTCAAGATGCCTCTGCCGACAGTGGTCCCAAAGATGGACCCCCACCCACGAGGAGCAT
CGTGGAAAAAGAAGACGTTCCAACCACGTCTTCAAAGCAAGTGGATTGATGTGAACATGGTGGAGCACGA
CACTCTCGTCTACTCCAAGAATATCAAAGATACAGTCTCAGAAGACCAAAGGGCTATTGAGACTTTTCAA
CAAAGGGTAATATCGGGAAACCTCCTCGGATTCCATTGCCCAGCTATCTGTCACTTCATCAAAAGGACAG
TAGAAAAGGAAGGTGGCACCTACAAATGCCATCATTGCGATAAAGGAAAGGCTATCGTTCAAGATGCCTC
TGCCGACAGTGGTCCCAAAGATGGACCCCCACCCACGAGGAGCATCGTGGAAAAAGAAGACGTTCCAACC
ACGTCTTCAAAGCAAGTGGATTGATGTGATATCTCCACTGACGTAAGGGATGACGCACAATCCCACTATC
CTTCGCAAGACCCTTCCTCTATATAAGGAAGTTCATTTCATTTGGAGAGGACACGCTGAAATCACCAGTC
TCTCTCTACAAATCTATCTCTCTCGAGCTTTCGCAGATCCGGGGGGCAATGAGATATGAAAAAGCCTGAA
CTCACCGCGACGTCTGTCGAGAAGTTTCTGATCGAAAAGTTCGACAGCGTCTCCGACCTGATGCAGCTCT
CGGAGGGCGAAGAATCTCGTGCTTTCAGCTTCGATGTAGGAGGGCGTGGATATGTCCTGCGGGTAAATAG
CTGCGCCGATGGTTTCTACAAAGATCGTTATGTTTATCGGCACTTTGCATCGGCCGCGCTCCCGATTCCG
GAAGTGCTTGACATTGGGGAGTTTAGCGAGAGCCTGACCTATTGCATCTCCCGCCGTTCACAGGGTGTCA
CGTTGCAAGACCTGCCTGAAACCGAACTGCCCGCTGTTCTACAACCGGTCGCGGAGGCTATGGATGCGAT
CGCTGCGGCCGATCTTAGCCAGACGAGCGGGTTCGGCCCATTCGGACCGCAAGGAATCGGTCAATACACT
ACATGGCGTGATTTCATATGCGCGATTGCTGATCCCCATGTGTATCACTGGCAAACTGTGATGGACGACA
CCGTCAGTGCGTCCGTCGCGCAGGCTCTCGATGATCTGATGCTTTGGGCCGAGGACTGCCCCGAAGTCCG
GCACCTCGTGCACGCGGATTTCGGCTCCAACAATGTCCTGACGGACAATGGCCGCATAACAGCGGTCATT
GACTGGAGCGAGGCGATGTTCGGGGATTCCCAATACGAGGTCGCCAACATCTTCTTCTGGAGGCCGTGGT
TGGCTTGTATGGAGCAGCAGACGCGCTACTTCGAGCGGAGGCATCCGGAGCTTGCAGGATCGCCACGACT
CCGGGCGTATATGCTCCGCATTGGTCTTGACCAACTCTATCAGAGCTTGGTTGACGGCAATTTCGATGAT
GCAGCTTGGGCGCAGGGTCGATGCGACGCAATCGTCCGATCCGGAGCCGGGACTGTCGGGCGTACACAAA
TCGCCCGCAGAAGCGCGGCCGTCTGGACCGATGGCTGTGTAGAAGTACTCGCCGATAGTGGAAACCGACG
CCCCAGCACTCGTCCGAGGGCAAAGAAATAGAGTAGATGCCGACCGGGATCTGTCGATCGACAAGCTCGA
GTTTCTCCATAATAATGTGTGAGTAGTTCCCAGATAAGGGAATTAGGGTTCCTATAGGGTTTCGCTCATG
TGTTGAGCATATAAGAAACCCTTAGTATGTATTTGTATTTGTAAAATACTTCTATCAATAAAATTTCTAA
TTCCTAAAACCAAAATCCAGTACTAAAATCCAGATCCCCCGAATTAATTCGGCGTTAATTCAGTACATTA
AAAACGTCCGCAATGTGTTATTAAGTTGTCTAAGCGTCAATTTGTTTACACCACAATATATCCTGCCACC
AGCCAGCCAACAGCTCCCCGACCGGCAGCTCGGCACAAAATCACCACTCGATACAGGCAGCCCATCAGTC
CGGGACGGCGTCAGCGGGAGAGCCGTTGTAAGGCGGCAGACTTTGCTCATGTTACCGATGCTATTCGGAA
GAACGGCAACTAAGCTGCCGGGTTTGAAACACGGATGATCTCGCGGAGGGTAGCATGTTGATTGTAACGA
TGACAGAGCGTTGCTGCCTGTGATCACCGCGGTTTCAAAATCGGCTCCGTCGATACTATGTTATACGCCA
ACTTTGAAAACAACTTTGAAAAAGCTGTTTTCTGGTATTTAAGGTTTTAGAATGCAAGGAACAGTGAATT
GGAGTTCGTCTTGTTATAATTAGCTTCTTGGGGTATCTTTAAATACTGTAGAAAAGAGGAAGGAAATAAT
AAATGGCTAAAATGAGAATATCACCGGAATTGAAAAAACTGATCGAAAAATACCGCTGCGTAAAAGATAC
GGAAGGAATGTCTCCTGCTAAGGTATATAAGCTGGTGGGAGAAAATGAAAACCTATATTTAAAAATGACG
GACAGCCGGTATAAAGGGACCACCTATGATGTGGAACGGGAAAAGGACATGATGCTATGGCTGGAAGGAA
AGCTGCCTGTTCCAAAGGTCCTGCACTTTGAACGGCATGATGGCTGGAGCAATCTGCTCATGAGTGAGGC
CGATGGCGTCCTTTGCTCGGAAGAGTATGAAGATGAACAAAGCCCTGAAAAGATTATCGAGCTGTATGCG
GAGTGCATCAGGCTCTTTCACTCCATCGACATATCGGATTGTCCCTATACGAATAGCTTAGACAGCCGCT
TAGCCGAATTGGATTACTTACTGAATAACGATCTGGCCGATGTGGATTGCGAAAACTGGGAAGAAGACAC
TCCATTTAAAGATCCGCGCGAGCTGTATGATTTTTTAAAGACGGAAAAGCCCGAAGAGGAACTTGTCTTT
TCCCACGGCGACCTGGGAGACAGCAACATCTTTGTGAAAGATGGCAAAGTAAGTGGCTTTATTGATCTTG
GGAGAAGCGGCAGGGCGGACAAGTGGTATGACATTGCCTTCTGCGTCCGGTCGATCAGGGAGGATATCGG
GGAAGAACAGTATGTCGAGCTATTTTTTGACTTACTGGGGATCAAGCCTGATTGGGAGAAAATAAAATAT
TATATTTTACTGGATGAATTGTTTTAGTACCTAGAATGCATGACCAAAATCCCTTAACGTGAGTTTTCGT
TCCACTGAGCGTCAGACCCCGTAGAAAAGATCAAAGGATCTTCTTGAGATCCTTTTTTTCTGCGCGTAAT
CTGCTGCTTGCAAACAAAAAAACCACCGCTACCAGCGGTGGTTTGTTTGCCGGATCAAGAGCTACCAACT
CTTTTTCCGAAGGTAACTGGCTTCAGCAGAGCGCAGATACCAAATACTGTCCTTCTAGTGTAGCCGTAGT
TAGGCCACCACTTCAAGAACTCTGTAGCACCGCCTACATACCTCGCTCTGCTAATCCTGTTACCAGTGGC
TGCTGCCAGTGGCGATAAGTCGTGTCTTACCGGGTTGGACTCAAGACGATAGTTACCGGATAAGGCGCAG
CGGTCGGGCTGAACGGGGGGTTCGTGCACACAGCCCAGCTTGGAGCGAACGACCTACACCGAACTGAGAT
ACCTACAGCGTGAGCTATGAGAAAGCGCCACGCTTCCCGAAGGGAGAAAGGCGGACAGGTATCCGGTAAG
CGGCAGGGTCGGAACAGGAGAGCGCACGAGGGAGCTTCCAGGGGGAAACGCCTGGTATCTTTATAGTCCT
GTCGGGTTTCGCCACCTCTGACTTGAGCGTCGATTTTTGTGATGCTCGTCAGGGGGGCGGAGCCTATGGA
AAAACGCCAGCAACGCGGCCTTTTTACGGTTCCTGGCCTTTTGCTGGCCTTTTGCTCACATGTTCTTTCC
TGCGTTATCCCCTGATTCTGTGGATAACCGTATTACCGCCTTTGAGTGAGCTGATACCGCTCGCCGCAGC
CGAACGACCGAGCGCAGCGAGTCAGTGAGCGAGGAAGCGGAAGAGCGCCTGATGCGGTATTTTCTCCTTA
CGCATCTGTGCGGTATTTCACACCGCATATGGTGCACTCTCAGTACAATCTGCTCTGATGCCGCATAGTT
AAGCCAGTATACACTCCGCTATCGCTACGTGACTGGGTCATGGCTGCGCCCCGACACCCGCCAACACCCG
CTGACGCGCCCTGACGGGCTTGTCTGCTCCCGGCATCCGCTTACAGACAAGCTGTGACCGTCTCCGGGAG
CTGCATGTGTCAGAGGTTTTCACCGTCATCACCGAAACGCGCGAGGCAGGGTGCCTTGATGTGGGCGCCG
GCGGTCGAGTGGCGACGGCGCGGCTTGTCCGCGCCCTGGTAGATTGCCTGGCCGTAGGCCAGCCATTTTT
GAGCGGCCAGCGGCCGCGATAGGCCGACGCGAAGCGGCGGGGCGTAGGGAGCGCAGCGACCGAAGGGTAG
GCGCTTTTTGCAGCTCTTCGGCTGTGCGCTGGCCAGACAGTTATGCACAGGCCAGGCGGGTTTTAAGAGT
TTTAATAAGTTTTAAAGAGTTTTAGGCGGAAAAATCGCCTTTTTTCTCTTTTATATCAGTCACTTACATG
TGTGACCGGTTCCCAATGTACGGCTTTGGGTTCCCAATGTACGGGTTCCGGTTCCCAATGTACGGCTTTG
GGTTCCCAATGTACGTGCTATCCACAGGAAAGAGACCTTTTCGACCTTTTTCCCCTGCTAGGGCAATTTG
CCCTAGCATCTGCTCCGTACATTAGGAACCGGCGGATGCTTCGCCCTCGATCAGGTTGCGGTAGCGCATG
ACTAGGATCGGGCCAGCCTGCCCCGCCTCCTCCTTCAAATCGTACTCCGGCAGGTCATTTGACCCGATCA
GCTTGCGCACGGTGAAACAGAACTTCTTGAACTCTCCGGCGCTGCCACTGCGTTCGTAGATCGTCTTGAA
CAACCATCTGGCTTCTGCCTTGCCTGCGGCGCGGCGTGCCAGGCGGTAGAGAAAACGGCCGATGCCGGGA
TCGATCAAAAAGTAATCGGGGTGAACCGTCAGCACGTCCGGGTTCTTGCCTTCTGTGATCTCGCGGTACA
TCCAATCAGCTAGCTCGATCTCGATGTACTCCGGCCGCCCGGTTTCGCTCTTTACGATCTTGTAGCGGCT
AATCAAGGCTTCACCCTCGGATACCGTCACCAGGCGGCCGTTCTTGGCCTTCTTCGTACGCTGCATGGCA
ACGTGCGTGGTGTTTAACCGAATGCAGGTTTCTACCAGGTCGTCTTTCTGCTTTCCGCCATCGGCTCGCC
GGCAGAACTTGAGTACGTCCGCAACGTGTGGACGGAACACGCGGCCGGGCTTGTCTCCCTTCCCTTCCCG
GTATCGGTTCATGGATTCGGTTAGATGGGAAACCGCCATCAGTACCAGGTCGTAATCCCACACACTGGCC
ATGCCGGCCGGCCCTGCGGAAACCTCTACGTGCCCGTCTGGAAGCTCGTAGCGGATCACCTCGCCAGCTC
GTCGGTCACGCTTCGACAGACGGAAAACGGCCACGTCCATGATGCTGCGACTATCGCGGGTGCCCACGTC
ATAGAGCATCGGAACGAAAAAATCTGGTTGCTCGTCGCCCTTGGGCGGCTTCCTAATCGACGGCGCACCG
GCTGCCGGCGGTTGCCGGGATTCTTTGCGGATTCGATCAGCGGCCGCTTGCCACGATTCACCGGGGCGTG
CTTCTGCCTCGATGCGTTGCCGCTGGGCGGCCTGCGCGGCCTTCAACTTCTCCACCAGGTCATCACCCAG
CGCCGCGCCGATTTGTACCGGGCCGGATGGTTTGCGACCGCTCACGCCGATTCCTCGGGCTTGGGGGTTC
CAGTGCCATTGCAGGGCCGGCAGGCAACCCAGCCGCTTACGCCTGGCCAACCGCCCGTTCCTCCACACAT
GGGGCATTCCACGGCGTCGGTGCCTGGTTGTTCTTGATTTTCCATGCCGCCTCCTTTAGCCGCTAAAATT
CATCTACTCATTTATTCATTTGCTCATTTACTCTGGTAGCTGCGCGATGTATTCAGATAGCAGCTCGGTA
ATGGTCTTGCCTTGGCGTACCGCGTACATCTTCAGCTTGGTGTGATCCTCCGCCGGCAACTGAAAGTTGA
CCCGCTTCATGGCTGGCGTGTCTGCCAGGCTGGCCAACGTTGCAGCCTTGCTGCTGCGTGCGCTCGGACG
GCCGGCACTTAGCGTGTTTGTGCTTTTGCTCATTTTCTCTTTACCTCATTAACTCAAATGAGTTTTGATT
TAATTTCAGCGGCCAGCGCCTGGACCTCGCGGGCAGCGTCGCCCTCGGGTTCTGATTCAAGAACGGTTGT
GCCGGCGGCGGCAGTGCCTGGGTAGCTCACGCGCTGCGTGATACGGGACTCAAGAATGGGCAGCTCGTAC
CCGGCCAGCGCCTCGGCAACCTCACCGCCGATGCGCGTGCCTTTGATCGCCCGCGACACGACAAAGGCCG
CTTGTAGCCTTCCATCCGTGACCTCAATGCGCTGCTTAACCAGCTCCACCAGGTCGGCGGTGGCCCATAT
GTCGTAAGGGCTTGGCTGCACCGGAATCAGCACGAAGTCGGCTGCCTTGATCGCGGACACAGCCAAGTCC
GCCGCCTGGGGCGCTCCGTCGATCACTACGAAGTCGCGCCGGCCGATGGCCTTCACGTCGCGGTCAATCG
TCGGGCGGTCGATGCCGACAACGGTTAGCGGTTGATCTTCCCGCACGGCCGCCCAATCGCGGGCACTGCC
CTGGGGATCGGAATCGACTAACAGAACATCGGCCCCGGCGAGTTGCAGGGCGCGGGCTAGATGGGTTGCG
ATGGTCGTCTTGCCTGACCCGCCTTTCTGGTTAAGTACAGCGATAACCTTCATGCGTTCCCCTTGCGTAT
TTGTTTATTTACTCATCGCATCATATACGCAGCGACCGCATGACGCAAGCTGTTTTACTCAAATACACAT
CACCTTTTTAGACGGCGGCGCTCGGTTTCTTCAGCGGCCAAGCTGGCCGGCCAGGCCGCCAGCTTGGCAT
CAGACAAACCGGCCAGGATTTCATGCAGCCGCACGGTTGAGACGTGCGCGGGCGGCTCGAACACGTACCC
GGCCGCGATCATCTCCGCCTCGATCTCTTCGGTAATGAAAAACGGTTCGTCCTGGCCGTCCTGGTGCGGT
TTCATGCTTGTTCCTCTTGGCGTTCATTCTCGGCGGCCGCCAGGGCGTCGGCCTCGGTCAATGCGTCCTC
ACGGAAGGCACCGCGCCGCCTGGCCTCGGTGGGCGTCACTTCCTCGCTGCGCTCAAGTGCGCGGTACAGG
GTCGAGCGATGCACGCCAAGCAGTGCAGCCGCCTCTTTCACGGTGCGGCCTTCCTGGTCGATCAGCTCGC
GGGCGTGCGCGATCTGTGCCGGGGTGAGGGTAGGGCGGGGGCCAAACTTCACGCCTCGGGCCTTGGCGGC
CTCGCGCCCGCTCCGGGTGCGGTCGATGATTAGGGAACGCTCGAACTCGGCAATGCCGGCGAACACGGTC
AACACCATGCGGCCGGCCGGCGTGGTGGTGTCGGCCCACGGCTCTGCCAGGCTACGCAGGCCCGCGCCGG
CCTCCTGGATGCGCTCGGCAATGTCCAGTAGGTCGCGGGTGCTGCGGGCCAGGCGGTCTAGCCTGGTCAC
TGTCACAACGTCGCCAGGGCGTAGGTGGTCAAGCATCCTGGCCAGCTCCGGGCGGTCGCGCCTGGTGCCG
GTGATCTTCTCGGAAAACAGCTTGGTGCAGCCGGCCGCGTGCAGTTCGGCCCGTTGGTTGGTCAAGTCCT
GGTCGTCGGTGCTGACGCGGGCATAGCCCAGCAGGCCAGCGGCGGCGCTCTTGTTCATGGCGTAATGTCT
CCGGTTCTAGTCGCAAGTATTCTACTTTATGCGACTAAAACACGCGACAAGAAAACGCCAGGAAAAGGGC
AGGGCGGCAGCCTGTCGCGTAACTTAGGACTTGTGCGACATGTCGTTTTCAGAAGACGGCTGCACTGAAC
GTCAGAAGCCGACTGCACTATAGCAGCGGAGGGGTTGGATCAAAGTACTTTGATCCCGAGGGGAACCCTG
TGGTTGGCATGCACATACAAATGGACGAACGGATAAACCTTTTCACGCCCTTTTAAATATCCGATTATTC
TAATAAACGCTCTTTTCTCTTAGGTTTACCCGCCAATATATCCTGTCAAACACTGATAGTTTAAACTGAA
GGCGGGAAACGACAATCTGATCCAAGCTCAAGCTGCTCTAGCATTCGCCATTCAGGCTGCGCAACTGTTG
GGAAGGGCGATCGGTGCGGGCCTCTTCGCTATTACGCCAGCTGGCGAAAGGGGGATGTGCTGCAAGGCGA
TTAAGTTGGGTAACGCCAGGGTTTTCCCAGTCACGACGTTGTAAAACGACGGCCAGTGCCA
Features (pLannotate 1.2.2; 28 found; start..end, strand, type, name):
     72..440     +  CDS            HST (fragment): HSTC_ARATH - Also known as HPT2, VTE2-2. Experimental evidence at protein level: Swiss-Prot protein existence level 1. Involved in the synthesis of plastoquinone-9. Can use both homogentisic acid and 2,5-dihydroxyphenylacetic acid gamma-lactone as prenyl acceptors, and solanesyl diphosphate > farnesyl diphosphate > geranylgeranyl diphosphate >> phytyl diphosphate as prenyl donors. Do not catalyze the decardoxylation of homogentisate uncoupled from prenylation. From Arabidopsis thaliana (Mouse-ear cress).
    592..675     +  CDS            HST (fragment): HSTC_ARATH - Also known as HPT2, VTE2-2. Experimental evidence at protein level: Swiss-Prot protein existence level 1. Involved in the synthesis of plastoquinone-9. Can use both homogentisic acid and 2,5-dihydroxyphenylacetic acid gamma-lactone as prenyl acceptors, and solanesyl diphosphate > farnesyl diphosphate > geranylgeranyl diphosphate >> phytyl diphosphate as prenyl donors. Do not catalyze the decardoxylation of homogentisate uncoupled from prenylation. From Arabidopsis thaliana (Mouse-ear cress).
    941..1015    +  CDS            HST (fragment): HSTC_ARATH - Also known as HPT2, VTE2-2. Experimental evidence at protein level: Swiss-Prot protein existence level 1. Involved in the synthesis of plastoquinone-9. Can use both homogentisic acid and 2,5-dihydroxyphenylacetic acid gamma-lactone as prenyl acceptors, and solanesyl diphosphate > farnesyl diphosphate > geranylgeranyl diphosphate >> phytyl diphosphate as prenyl donors. Do not catalyze the decardoxylation of homogentisate uncoupled from prenylation. From Arabidopsis thaliana (Mouse-ear cress).
   1718..2872    +  CDS            sssIM: MTSI_SPISQ - Also known as mssSI. Protein inferred from homology: Swiss-Prot protein existence level 3. This de-novo methylase methylates completely and exclusively CG residues in Spiroplasma strain MQ-1 DNA. From Spiroplasma monobiae (strain ATCC 33825 / MQ-1).
   3119..3139    +  CDS            SV40 NLS: nuclear localization signal of SV40 (simian virus 40) large T antigen
   3140..7243    +  CDS            Cas9: Cas9 (Csn1) endonuclease from the Streptococcus pyogenes Type II CRISPR/Cas system generates RNA-guided double strand breaks in DNA
   7373..8071    +  CDS            TagBFP: monomeric blue fluorescent protein mammalian codon-optimized
   8107..8359    +  terminator     NOS terminator: nopaline synthase terminator and poly(A) signal
   8361..8379    -  misc_feature   MCS (fragment): pUC18/19 multiple cloning site
   8410..8432    -  protein_bind   lac operator (fragment): The lac repressor binds to the lac operator to inhibit transcription in E. coli. This inhibition can be relieved by adding lactose or isopropyl-β-D-thiogalactopyranoside (IPTG). lac repressor encoded by lacI
   8436..8466    -  promoter       lac promoter: promoter for the E. coli lac operon
   8481..8502    -  protein_bind   CAP binding site: CAP binding activates transcription in the presence of cAMP. E. coli catabolite activator protein
   8515..8603    -  CDS            lacI (fragment): lac repressor; lacI; The lac repressor binds to the lac operator to inhibit transcription in E. coli. This inhibition can be relieved by adding lactose or isopropyl-β-D-thiogalactopyranoside (IPTG).
   8693..9369    +  promoter       CaMV 35S promoter (enhanced): cauliflower mosaic virus 35S promoter with a duplicated enhancer region
   9436..10461   +  CDS            HygR: hygromycin B phosphotransferase confers resistance to hygromycin
  10502..10676   +  polyA_signal   CaMV poly(A) signal: cauliflower mosaic virus polyadenylation signal
  10754..10778   -  misc_feature   LB T-DNA repeat: left border repeat from nopaline C58 T-DNA
  11203..11997   +  CDS            KanR: aminoglycoside phosphotransferase; aphA-3; confers resistance to kanamycin
  12084..12672   +  rep_origin     ori: high-copy-number ColE1/pMB1/pBR322/pUC origin of replication
  12858..12998   -  misc_feature   bom: basis of mobility region from pBR322
  13100..13139   -  CDS            rop (fragment): Rop protein, which maintains plasmids at low copy number; rop
  13342..13536   -  rep_origin     pVS1 oriV: origin of replication for the Pseudomonas plasmid pVS1 (Heeb et al., 2000)
  13602..14675   -  CDS            pVS1 RepA: replication protein from the Pseudomonas plasmid pVS1 (Heeb et al., 2000)
  15104..15733   -  CDS            pVS1 StaA: stability protein from the Pseudomonas plasmid pVS1 (Heeb et al., 2000)
  16293..16694   -  CDS            Y4CG_SINFN (fragment): Protein inferred from homology: Swiss-Prot protein existence level 3. From Sinorhizobium fredii (strain NBRC 101917 / NGR234).
  17034..17058   -  misc_feature   RB T-DNA repeat: right border repeat from nopaline C58 T-DNA
  17124..17278   -  CDS            lacZα (fragment): LacZα fragment of β-galactosidase; lacZ fragment
  17281..29      -  misc_feature   MCS (fragment) (across the origin): pUC18/19 multiple cloning site
