[The description below was written by a language model from this plasmid's Addgene catalogue record and pLannotate feature annotations shown in this document.]
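Description:
MQ1v-dCas9 (M14) is a 17.3 kb plant binary vector built on pCAMBIA1300, intended for Agrobacterium-mediated T-DNA transfer and targeted DNA methylation editing in Arabidopsis. It is propagated in E. coli through a high-copy ColE1/pUC-type origin with kanamycin selection (aphA-3). The pVS1 oriV, RepA and StaA functions provide replication and stable maintenance in Agrobacterium, and a pBR322 bom site is also present. Nopaline-type left and right border repeats define the transferred region. Within it, an enhanced CaMV 35S promoter drives hygromycin phosphotransferase, followed by the CaMV poly(A) signal, for selection of transformed plants.

The payload is a single open reading frame named RPS5A-MQ1v-XTEN80-NLS-dCas9-2xNLS-P2A-BFP. The region upstream of the coding sequence is annotated only as fragments of the Arabidopsis HST gene. These hits probably reflect genomic sequence carried along with the RPS5A promoter, which is not itself annotated. The effector is MQ1v, a variant of the CG-specific de novo methyltransferase M.SssI from Spiroplasma strain MQ-1; the record does not specify the variant's mutations. According to the insert name, it is joined through an XTEN80 flexible linker and an SV40 NLS to Streptococcus pyogenes Cas9. The catalogue describes this Cas9 as catalytically dead, so it binds DNA under guide RNA direction without cutting. Further nuclear localization signals follow, and a P2A self-cleaving peptide allows co-translational release of TagBFP as a blue fluorescent marker of expression. A NOS terminator ends the unit. No guide RNA cassette is annotated, so the record does not show how guides are supplied. The construct is used to deposit CG methylation at chosen genomic loci in plants.
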