Addgene plasmid #239482: MQ1v-dCas9 (M14)
Purpose: Encodes a CRISPR/dCas9-based fusion protein designed for targeted DNA methylation.
Depositing lab: Jian-Kang Zhu. Depositing organization: Southern University of Science and Technology. Publication: Versatile molecular tools enabling customizable DNA methylation editing in Arabidopsis. He L, Yao Y, You Y, Wei X, Ma Y, Yuan W, Lang Z, Zhu JK. Nat Commun. 2025 Dec 6. doi: 10.1038/s41467-025-66933-z. PubMed 41353342.
Backbone
  Vector backbone: pCAMBIA1300
  Vector type: Plant Expression, CRISPR
Growth in bacteria
  Bacterial resistance: Kanamycin, 50 μg/mL
  Growth temperature: 37°C
  Growth strain: DH5alpha
  Copy number: High Copy
Gene/Insert
  Gene/Insert name: RPS5A-MQ1v-XTEN80-NLS-dCas9-2xNLS-P2A-BFP
  Species: A. thaliana (mustard weed), Synthetic
Terms and licenses: Academic/Nonprofit Terms; Industry Terms: Not Available to Industry
How to cite: MQ1v-dCas9 (M14) was a gift from Jian-Kang Zhu (Addgene plasmid # 239482 ; http://n2t.net/addgene:239482 ; RRID:Addgene_239482)
